Addgene plasmid #77986: BRD2 gRNA (BRDN0001145548)
Purpose: 3rd generation lentiviral gRNA plasmid targeting human BRD2
Depositing lab: John Doench & David Root. Depositing organization: Broad Institute. Publication: Optimized sgRNA design to maximize activity and minimize off-target effects of CRISPR-Cas9. Doench JG, Fusi N, Sullender M, Hegde M, Vaimberg EW, Donovan KF, Smith I, Tothova Z, Wilen C, Orchard R, Virgin HW, Listgarten J, Root DE. Nat Biotechnol. 2016 Jan 18. doi: 10.1038/nbt.3437. PubMed 26780180.
Backbone
  Vector backbone: lentiGuide-Puro
  Backbone manufacturer: Zhang Lab (Addgene plasmid # 52963)
  Vector type: Mammalian Expression, Lentiviral, CRISPR
  Selectable markers: Puromycin
Growth in bacteria
  Bacterial resistance: Ampicillin, 100 μg/mL
  Growth temperature: 37°C
  Growth strain: DH5alpha
  Copy number: High Copy
Gene/Insert
  Gene/Insert name: BRD2 (alt names: BRD2; NM_001113182.2)
  gRNA/shRNA sequence: ACAGTGGTAGGTATCTCAGG
  Species: H. sapiens (human)
  Entrez Gene: BRD2 (a.k.a. BRD2-IT1, D6S113E, FSH, FSHRG1, FSRG1, NAT, O27.1.1, RING3, RNF3)
  Promoter: hU6
  Cloning method: Unknown
  Sequencing primers: 5′ U6-F; 3′ pS2-R
Terms and licenses: Academic/Nonprofit Terms; Industry Terms: Not Available to Industry
Depositor comments: The gRNA was designed to target the following Genbank reference sequence(s): NM_001113182.2,NM_001199455.1,NM_001199456.1,NM_001291986.1,NM_005104.3. Note that this plasmid does NOT contain Cas9. It should be used in conjunction with lentiCas9-Blast (Addgene #52962) or otherwise with cell lines already expressing Cas9. Browse the full kinome gRNA library at http://www.addgene.org/pooled-library/broadgpp-human-kinome/ or visit http://www.broadinstitute.org/rnai/public/ for detailed protocols and information.
How to cite: BRD2 gRNA (BRDN0001145548) was a gift from John Doench & David Root (Addgene plasmid # 77986 ; http://n2t.net/addgene:77986 ; RRID:Addgene_77986)
