[The description below was written by a language model from this plasmid's Addgene catalogue record and pLannotate feature annotations shown in this document.]
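Description:
BRD2 gRNA (BRDN0001145548) is a third-generation lentiviral guide RNA plasmid built on the lentiGuide-Puro backbone and designed to direct Streptococcus pyogenes Cas9 to the human BRD2 gene. The assembled sequence is about 8.3 kb. It is propagated in E. coli as a high-copy plasmid through a ColE1/pUC-type origin with ampicillin selection (AmpR, β-lactamase). The backbone also carries an f1 origin, an SV40 origin and poly(A) signal, and remnants of lac and phage-promoter cloning elements that play no part in the payload.

The lentiviral transfer cassette begins with an RSV promoter fused to a truncated HIV-1 5' LTR, which makes genomic RNA production Tat-independent. This is followed by the Ψ packaging signal with a gag fragment, the Rev response element for nuclear export of the unspliced RNA, and a cPPT/CTS that aids nuclear import of the reverse-transcribed genome. It ends in a self-inactivating ΔU3 3' LTR. Within this unit, a human U6 RNA polymerase III promoter drives the 20-nt BRD2-targeting spacer joined to the S. pyogenes gRNA scaffold. Separately, the EF-1α core promoter with its intron A expresses puromycin N-acetyltransferase for selection of transduced mammalian cells, and a WPRE enhances transcript expression.

According to the depositor, the guide was designed against several BRD2 RefSeq transcript variants and belongs to a human kinome gRNA collection. The plasmid does not encode Cas9, so it is meant for use with a separate Cas9 lentivector or in cells that already express Cas9, typically for BRD2 knockout experiments.
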