Features (pLannotate 1.2.2; 29 found; start..end, strand, type, name):
     14..80      +  CDS            small t antigen (fragment): SV40 (simian virus 40) small t antigen
    106..317     +  promoter       EF-1α core promoter: core promoter for human elongation factor EF-1α
    318..1256    +  intron         EF-1α intron A: intron upstream of the start codon of human EF-1α
   1278..1877    +  CDS            PuroR (fragment): puromycin N-acetyltransferase; pac from Streptomyces; confers resistance to puromycin
   1893..2481    +  misc_feature   WPRE: woodchuck hepatitis virus posttranscriptional regulatory element
   2532..2551    +  misc_feature   cPPT/CTS (fragment): central polypurine tract and central termination sequence of HIV-1
   2553..2786    +  LTR            3' LTR (ΔU3): self-inactivating 3' long terminal repeat (LTR) from HIV-1
   2864..2985    +  polyA_signal   SV40 poly(A) signal: SV40 polyadenylation signal
   3025..3160    +  rep_origin     SV40 ori: SV40 origin of replication
   3181..3199    -  promoter       T7 promoter: promoter for bacteriophage T7 RNA polymerase
   3207..3362    +  CDS            lacZα (fragment): LacZα fragment of β-galactosidase; lacZ fragment
   3367..3795    +  rep_origin     f1 ori (sequence partly withheld): f1 bacteriophage origin of replication; arrow indicates direction of (+) strand synthesis
   3848..3952    +  promoter       AmpR promoter: bla
   3953..4813    +  CDS            AmpR: β-lactamase; bla; confers resistance to ampicillin, carbenicillin, and related antibiotics
   4984..5572    +  rep_origin     ori: high-copy-number ColE1/pMB1/pBR322/pUC origin of replication
   5755..5847    +  CDS            lacI (fragment): lac repressor; lacI; The lac repressor binds to the lac operator to inhibit transcription in E. coli. This inhibition can be relieved by adding lactose or isopropyl-β-D-thiogalactopyranoside (IPTG).
   5860..5881    +  protein_bind   CAP binding site: CAP binding activates transcription in the presence of cAMP. E. coli catabolite activator protein
   5896..5926    +  promoter       lac promoter: promoter for the E. coli lac operon
   5934..5950    +  protein_bind   lac operator: The lac repressor binds to the lac operator to inhibit transcription in E. coli. This inhibition can be relieved by adding lactose or isopropyl-β-D-thiogalactopyranoside (IPTG). lac repressor encoded by lacI
   5995..6013    +  promoter       T3 promoter: promoter for bacteriophage T3 RNA polymerase
   6041..6267    +  promoter       RSV promoter: Rous sarcoma virus enhancer/promoter
   6268..6448    +  LTR            5' LTR (truncated): truncated 5' long terminal repeat (LTR) from HIV-1
   6495..6620    +  misc_feature   HIV-1 Ψ: packaging signal of human immunodeficiency virus type 1
   6604..6967    +  CDS            HIV-1 gag (fragment): gag protein from human immunodeficiency virus 1; gag
   7113..7346    +  misc_feature   RRE: The Rev response element (RRE) of HIV-1 allows for Rev-dependent mRNA export from the nucleus to the cytoplasm.
   7723..7749    +  CDS            Rev (fragment): human immunodeficiency virus 1 (HIV-1) Rev protein; rev; enhances nuclear export of unspliced and incompletely spliced viral mRNAs
   7753..7993    +  promoter       U6 promoter: RNA polymerase III promoter for human U6 snRNA
   8023..8098    +  misc_RNA       gRNA scaffold: guide RNA scaffold for the Streptococcus pyogenes CRISPR/Cas9 system
   8154..8271    +  misc_feature   cPPT/CTS: central polypurine tract and central termination sequence of HIV-1
>Addgene plasmid #77986 | BRD2 gRNA (BRDN0001145548) | addgene full sequence | sequence record 188782 | Addgene Assembled Sequence
CCCGGGTGCAAAGATGGATAAAGTTTTAAACAGAGAGGAATCTTTGCAGCTAATGGACCTTCTAGGTCTT
GAAAGGAGTGGGAATTGGCTCCGGTGCCCGTCAGTGGGCAGAGCGCACATCGCCCACAGTCCCCGAGAAG
TTGGGGGGAGGGGTCGGCAATTGATCCGGTGCCTAGAGAAGGTGGCGCGGGGTAAACTGGGAAAGTGATG
TCGTGTACTGGCTCCGCCTTTTTCCCGAGGGTGGGGGAGAACCGTATATAAGTGCAGTAGTCGCCGTGAA
CGTTCTTTTTCGCAACGGGTTTGCCGCCAGAACACAGGTAAGTGCCGTGTGTGGTTCCCGCGGGCCTGGC
CTCTTTACGGGTTATGGCCCTTGCGTGCCTTGAATTACTTCCACCTGGCTGCAGTACGTGATTCTTGATC
CCGAGCTTCGGGTTGGAAGTGGGTGGGAGAGTTCGAGGCCTTGCGCTTAAGGAGCCCCTTCGCCTCGTGC
TTGAGTTGAGGCCTGGCCTGGGCGCTGGGGCCGCCGCGTGCGAATCTGGTGGCACCTTCGCGCCTGTCTC
GCTGCTTTCGATAAGTCTCTAGCCATTTAAAATTTTTGATGACCTGCTGCGACGCTTTTTTTCTGGCAAG
ATAGTCTTGTAAATGCGGGCCAAGATCTGCACACTGGTATTTCGGTTTTTGGGGCCGCGGGCGGCGACGG
GGCCCGTGCGTCCCAGCGCACATGTTCGGCGAGGCGGGGCCTGCGAGCGCGGCCACCGAGAATCGGACGG
GGGTAGTCTCAAGCTGGCCGGCCTGCTCTGGTGCCTGGCCTCGCGCCGCCGTGTATCGCCCCGCCCTGGG
CGGCAAGGCTGGCCCGGTCGGCACCAGTTGCGTGAGCGGAAAGATGGCCGCTTCCCGGCCCTGCTGCAGG
GAGCTCAAAATGGAGGACGCGGCGCTCGGGAGAGCGGGCGGGTGAGTCACCCACACAAAGGAAAAGGGCC
TTTCCGTCCTCAGCCGTCGCTTCATGTGACTCCACGGAGTACCGGGCGCCGTCCAGGCACCTCGATTAGT
TCTCGAGCTTTTGGAGTACGTCGTCTTTAGGTTGGGGGGAGGGGTTTTATGCGATGGAGTTTCCCCACAC
TGAGTGGGTGGAGACTGAAGTTAGGCCAGCTTGGCACTTGATGTAATTCTCCTTGGAATTTGCCCTTTTT
GAGTTTGGATCTTGGTTCATTCTCAAGCCTCAGACAGTGGTTCAAAGTTTTTTTCTTCCATTTCAGGTGT
CGTGACGTACGGCCACCATGACCGAGTACAAGCCCACGGTGCGCCTCGCCACCCGCGACGACGTCCCCAG
GGCCGTACGCACCCTCGCCGCCGCGTTCGCCGACTACCCCGCCACGCGCCACACCGTCGATCCGGACCGC
CACATCGAGCGGGTCACCGAGCTGCAAGAACTCTTCCTCACGCGCGTCGGGCTCGACATCGGCAAGGTGT
GGGTCGCGGACGACGGCGCCGCCGTGGCGGTCTGGACCACGCCGGAGAGCGTCGAAGCGGGGGCGGTGTT
CGCCGAGATCGGCCCGCGCATGGCCGAGTTGAGCGGTTCCCGGCTGGCCGCGCAGCAACAGATGGAAGGC
CTCCTGGCGCCGCACCGGCCCAAGGAGCCCGCGTGGTTCCTGGCCACCGTCGGAGTCTCGCCCGACCACC
AGGGCAAGGGTCTGGGCAGCGCCGTCGTGCTCCCCGGAGTGGAGGCGGCCGAGCGCGCCGGGGTGCCCGC
CTTCCTGGAGACCTCCGCGCCCCGCAACCTCCCCTTCTACGAGCGGCTCGGCTTCACCGTCACCGCCGAC
GTCGAGGTGCCCGAAGGACCGCGCACCTGGTGCATGACCCGCAAGCCCGGTGCCTGAACGCGTTAAGTCG
ACAATCAACCTCTGGATTACAAAATTTGTGAAAGATTGACTGGTATTCTTAACTATGTTGCTCCTTTTAC
GCTATGTGGATACGCTGCTTTAATGCCTTTGTATCATGCTATTGCTTCCCGTATGGCTTTCATTTTCTCC
TCCTTGTATAAATCCTGGTTGCTGTCTCTTTATGAGGAGTTGTGGCCCGTTGTCAGGCAACGTGGCGTGG
TGTGCACTGTGTTTGCTGACGCAACCCCCACTGGTTGGGGCATTGCCACCACCTGTCAGCTCCTTTCCGG
GACTTTCGCTTTCCCCCTCCCTATTGCCACGGCGGAACTCATCGCCGCCTGCCTTGCCCGCTGCTGGACA
GGGGCTCGGCTGTTGGGCACTGACAATTCCGTGGTGTTGTCGGGGAAATCATCGTCCTTTCCTTGGCTGC
TCGCCTGTGTTGCCACCTGGATTCTGCGCGGGACGTCCTTCTGCTACGTCCCTTCGGCCCTCAATCCAGC
GGACCTTCCTTCCCGCGGCCTGCTGCCGGCTCTGCGGCCTCTTCCGCGTCTTCGCCTTCGCCCTCAGACG
AGTCGGATCTCCCTTTGGGCCGCCTCCCCGCGTCGACTTTAAGACCAATGACTTACAAGGCAGCTGTAGA
TCTTAGCCACTTTTTAAAAGAAAAGGGGGGACTGGAAGGGCTAATTCACTCCCAACGAAGACAAGATCTG
CTTTTTGCTTGTACTGGGTCTCTCTGGTTAGACCAGATCTGAGCCTGGGAGCTCTCTGGCTAACTAGGGA
ACCCACTGCTTAAGCCTCAATAAAGCTTGCCTTGAGTGCTTCAAGTAGTGTGTGCCCGTCTGTTGTGTGA
CTCTGGTAACTAGAGATCCCTCAGACCCTTTTAGTCAGTGTGGAAAATCTCTAGCAGTACGTATAGTAGT
TCATGTCATCTTATTATTCAGTATTTATAACTTGCAAAGAAATGAATATCAGAGAGTGAGAGGAACTTGT
TTATTGCAGCTTATAATGGTTACAAATAAAGCAATAGCATCACAAATTTCACAAATAAAGCATTTTTTTC
ACTGCATTCTAGTTGTGGTTTGTCCAAACTCATCAATGTATCTTATCATGTCTGGCTCTAGCTATCCCGC
CCCTAACTCCGCCCATCCCGCCCCTAACTCCGCCCAGTTCCGCCCATTCTCCGCCCCATGGCTGACTAAT
TTTTTTTATTTATGCAGAGGCCGAGGCCGCCTCGGCCTCTGAGCTATTCCAGAAGTAGTGAGGAGGCTTT
TTTGGAGGCCTAGGGACGTACCCAATTCGCCCTATAGTGAGTCGTATTACGCGCGCTCACTGGCCGTCGT
TTTACAACGTCGTGACTGGGAAAACCCTGGCGTTACCCAACTTAATCGCCTTGCAGCACATCCCCCTTTC
GCCAGCTGGCGTAATAGCGAAGAGGCCCGCACCGATCGCCCTTCCCAACAGTTGCGCAGCCTGAATGGCG
AATGGG
[124 nt withheld, positions 3367-3490]
C
[91 nt withheld, positions 3492-3582]
A
[49 nt withheld, positions 3584-3632]
CCTTTGACGTTGGAGTCCACGTTCTTT
[37 nt withheld, positions 3660-3696]
ACCCTATCTCGGTCTATTCTTTTGATTTATAAGGGATTTTGCCGATTTCGGCCTATTGGTTAAAAAATGA
GCTGATTTAACAAAAATTTAACGCGAATTTTAACAAAATATTAACGCTTACAATTTAGGTGGCACTTTTC
GGGGAAATGTGCGCGGAACCCCTATTTGTTTATTTTTCTAAATACATTCAAATATGTATCCGCTCATGAG
ACAATAACCCTGATAAATGCTTCAATAATATTGAAAAAGGAAGAGTATGAGTATTCAACATTTCCGTGTC
GCCCTTATTCCCTTTTTTGCGGCATTTTGCCTTCCTGTTTTTGCTCACCCAGAAACGCTGGTGAAAGTAA
AAGATGCTGAAGATCAGTTGGGTGCACGAGTGGGTTACATCGAACTGGATCTCAACAGCGGTAAGATCCT
TGAGAGTTTTCGCCCCGAAGAACGTTTTCCAATGATGAGCACTTTTAAAGTTCTGCTATGTGGCGCGGTA
TTATCCCGTATTGACGCCGGGCAAGAGCAACTCGGTCGCCGCATACACTATTCTCAGAATGACTTGGTTG
AGTACTCACCAGTCACAGAAAAGCATCTTACGGATGGCATGACAGTAAGAGAATTATGCAGTGCTGCCAT
AACCATGAGTGATAACACTGCGGCCAACTTACTTCTGACAACGATCGGAGGACCGAAGGAGCTAACCGCT
TTTTTGCACAACATGGGGGATCATGTAACTCGCCTTGATCGTTGGGAACCGGAGCTGAATGAAGCCATAC
CAAACGACGAGCGTGACACCACGATGCCTGTAGCAATGGCAACAACGTTGCGCAAACTATTAACTGGCGA
ACTACTTACTCTAGCTTCCCGGCAACAATTAATAGACTGGATGGAGGCGGATAAAGTTGCAGGACCACTT
CTGCGCTCGGCCCTTCCGGCTGGCTGGTTTATTGCTGATAAATCTGGAGCCGGTGAGCGTGGGTCTCGCG
GTATCATTGCAGCACTGGGGCCAGATGGTAAGCCCTCCCGTATCGTAGTTATCTACACGACGGGGAGTCA
GGCAACTATGGATGAACGAAATAGACAGATCGCTGAGATAGGTGCCTCACTGATTAAGCATTGGTAACTG
TCAGACCAAGTTTACTCATATATACTTTAGATTGATTTAAAACTTCATTTTTAATTTAAAAGGATCTAGG
TGAAGATCCTTTTTGATAATCTCATGACCAAAATCCCTTAACGTGAGTTTTCGTTCCACTGAGCGTCAGA
CCCCGTAGAAAAGATCAAAGGATCTTCTTGAGATCCTTTTTTTCTGCGCGTAATCTGCTGCTTGCAAACA
AAAAAACCACCGCTACCAGCGGTGGTTTGTTTGCCGGATCAAGAGCTACCAACTCTTTTTCCGAAGGTAA
CTGGCTTCAGCAGAGCGCAGATACCAAATACTGTTCTTCTAGTGTAGCCGTAGTTAGGCCACCACTTCAA
GAACTCTGTAGCACCGCCTACATACCTCGCTCTGCTAATCCTGTTACCAGTGGCTGCTGCCAGTGGCGAT
AAGTCGTGTCTTACCGGGTTGGACTCAAGACGATAGTTACCGGATAAGGCGCAGCGGTCGGGCTGAACGG
GGGGTTCGTGCACACAGCCCAGCTTGGAGCGAACGACCTACACCGAACTGAGATACCTACAGCGTGAGCT
ATGAGAAAGCGCCACGCTTCCCGAAGGGAGAAAGGCGGACAGGTATCCGGTAAGCGGCAGGGTCGGAACA
GGAGAGCGCACGAGGGAGCTTCCAGGGGGAAACGCCTGGTATCTTTATAGTCCTGTCGGGTTTCGCCACC
TCTGACTTGAGCGTCGATTTTTGTGATGCTCGTCAGGGGGGCGGAGCCTATGGAAAAACGCCAGCAACGC
GGCCTTTTTACGGTTCCTGGCCTTTTGCTGGCCTTTTGCTCACATGTTCTTTCCTGCGTTATCCCCTGAT
TCTGTGGATAACCGTATTACCGCCTTTGAGTGAGCTGATACCGCTCGCCGCAGCCGAACGACCGAGCGCA
GCGAGTCAGTGAGCGAGGAAGCGGAAGAGCGCCCAATACGCAAACCGCCTCTCCCCGCGCGTTGGCCGAT
TCATTAATGCAGCTGGCACGACAGGTTTCCCGACTGGAAAGCGGGCAGTGAGCGCAACGCAATTAATGTG
AGTTAGCTCACTCATTAGGCACCCCAGGCTTTACACTTTATGCTTCCGGCTCGTATGTTGTGTGGAATTG
TGAGCGGATAACAATTTCACACAGGAAACAGCTATGACCATGATTACGCCAAGCGCGCAATTAACCCTCA
CTAAAGGGAACAAAAGCTGGAGCTGCAAGCTTAATGTAGTCTTATGCAATACTCTTGTAGTCTTGCAACA
TGGTAACGATGAGTTAGCAACATGCCTTACAAGGAGAGAAAAAGCACCGTGCATGCCGATTGGTGGAAGT
AAGGTGGTACGATCGTGCCTTATTAGGAAGGCAACAGACGGGTCTGACATGGATTGGACGAACCACTGAA
TTGCCGCATTGCAGAGATATTGTATTTAAGTGCCTAGCTCGATACATAAACGGGTCTCTCTGGTTAGACC
AGATCTGAGCCTGGGAGCTCTCTGGCTAACTAGGGAACCCACTGCTTAAGCCTCAATAAAGCTTGCCTTG
AGTGCTTCAAGTAGTGTGTGCCCGTCTGTTGTGTGACTCTGGTAACTAGAGATCCCTCAGACCCTTTTAG
TCAGTGTGGAAAATCTCTAGCAGTGGCGCCCGAACAGGGACTTGAAAGCGAAAGGGAAACCAGAGGAGCT
CTCTCGACGCAGGACTCGGCTTGCTGAAGCGCGCACGGCAAGAGGCGAGGGGCGGCGACTGGTGAGTACG
CCAAAAATTTTGACTAGCGGAGGCTAGAAGGAGAGAGATGGGTGCGAGAGCGTCAGTATTAAGCGGGGGA
GAATTAGATCGCGATGGGAAAAAATTCGGTTAAGGCCAGGGGGAAAGAAAAAATATAAATTAAAACATAT
AGTATGGGCAAGCAGGGAGCTAGAACGATTCGCAGTTAATCCTGGCCTGTTAGAAACATCAGAAGGCTGT
AGACAAATACTGGGACAGCTACAACCATCCCTTCAGACAGGATCAGAAGAACTTAGATCATTATATAATA
CAGTAGCAACCCTCTATTGTGTGCATCAAAGGATAGAGATAAAAGACACCAAGGAAGCTTTAGACAAGAT
AGAGGAAGAGCAAAACAAAAGTAAGACCACCGCACAGCAAGCGGCCGCTGATCTTCAGACCTGGAGGAGG
AGATATGAGGGACAATTGGAGAAGTGAATTATATAAATATAAAGTAGTAAAAATTGAACCATTAGGAGTA
GCACCCACCAAGGCAAAGAGAAGAGTGGTGCAGAGAGAAAAAAGAGCAGTGGGAATAGGAGCTTTGTTCC
TTGGGTTCTTGGGAGCAGCAGGAAGCACTATGGGCGCAGCGTCAATGACGCTGACGGTACAGGCCAGACA
ATTATTGTCTGGTATAGTGCAGCAGCAGAACAATTTGCTGAGGGCTATTGAGGCGCAACAGCATCTGTTG
CAACTCACAGTCTGGGGCATCAAGCAGCTCCAGGCAAGAATCCTGGCTGTGGAAAGATACCTAAAGGATC
AACAGCTCCTGGGGATTTGGGGTTGCTCTGGAAAACTCATTTGCACCACTGCTGTGCCTTGGAATGCTAG
TTGGAGTAATAAATCTCTGGAACAGATTTGGAATCACACGACCTGGATGGAGTGGGACAGAGAAATTAAC
AATTACACAAGCTTAATACACTCCTTAATTGAAGAATCGCAAAACCAGCAAGAAAAGAATGAACAAGAAT
TATTGGAATTAGATAAATGGGCAAGTTTGTGGAATTGGTTTAACATAACAAATTGGCTGTGGTATATAAA
ATTATTCATAATGATAGTAGGAGGCTTGGTAGGTTTAAGAATAGTTTTTGCTGTACTTTCTATAGTGAAT
AGAGTTAGGCAGGGATATTCACCATTATCGTTTCAGACCCACCTCCCAACCCCGAGGGGACCCAGAGAGG
GCCTATTTCCCATGATTCCTTCATATTTGCATATACGATACAAGGCTGTTAGAGAGATAATTAGAATTAA
TTTGACTGTAAACACAAAGATATTAGTACAAAATACGTGACGTAGAAAGTAATAATTTCTTGGGTAGTTT
GCAGTTTTAAAATTATGTTTTAAAATGGACTATCATATGCTTACCGTAACTTGAAAGTATTTCGATTTCT
TGGCTTTATATATCTTGTGGAAAGGACGAAACACCGACAGTGGTAGGTATCTCAGGGTTTTAGAGCTAGA
AATAGCAAGTTAAAATAAGGCTAGTCCGTTATCAACTTGAAAAAGTGGCACCGAGTCGGTGCTTTTTTAA
GCTTGGCGTAACTAGATCTTGAGACAAATGGCAGTATTCATCCACAATTTTAAAAGAAAAGGGGGGATTG
GGGGGTACAGTGCAGGGGAAAGAATAGTAGACATAATAGCAACAGACATACAAACTAAAGAATTACAAAA
ACAAATTACAAAAATTCAAAATTTTCGGGTTTATTACAGGGACAGCAGAGATCCACTTTGGCGCCGGCTC
GAGGGGG
