>Addgene plasmid #77986 | BRD2 gRNA (BRDN0001145548) | depositor partial sequence | sequence record 145445 | Target Sequence
ACAGTGGTAGGTATCTCAGG
