>Addgene plasmid #77986 | BRD2 gRNA (BRDN0001145548) | addgene partial sequence | sequence record 188781 | hU6-F
AATACGTGACGTAGAAAGTAATAATTTCTTGGGTAGTTTGCAGTTTTAAAATTATGTTTTAAAATGGACT
ATCATATGCTTACCGTAACTTGAAAGTATTTCGATTTCTTGGCTTTATATATCTTGTGGAAAGGACGAAA
CACCGACAGTGGTAGGTATCTCAGGGTTTTAGAGCTAGAAATAGCAAGTTAAAATAAGGCTAGTCCGTTA
TCAACTTGAAAAAGTGGCACCGAGTCGGTGCTTTTTTAAGCTTGGCGTAACTAGATCTTGAGACAAATGG
CAGTATTCATCCACAATTTTAAAAGAAAAGGGGGGATTGGGGGGTACAGTGCAGGGGAAAGAATAGTAGA
CATAATAGCAACAGACATACAAACTAAAGAATTACAAAAACAAATTACAAAAATTCAAAATTTTCGGGTT
TATTACAGGGACAGCAGAGATCCACTTTGGCGCCGGCTCGAGGGGGCCCGGGTGCAAAGATGGATAAAGT
TTTAAACAGAGAGGAATCTTTGCAGCTAATGGACCTTCTAGGTCTTGAAAGGAGTGGGAATTGGCTCCGG
TGCCCGTCAG
